Addgene plasmid #50372: pLex 983-Micu2
Purpose: Expression in mammalian cells
Depositing lab: Vamsi Mootha. Depositing organization: Massachusetts General Hospital. Publication: MICU2, a paralog of MICU1, resides within the mitochondrial uniporter complex to regulate calcium handling. Plovanich M, Bogorad RL, Sancak Y, Kamer KJ, Strittmatter L, Li AA, Girgis HS, Kuchimanchi S, De Groot J, Speciner L, Taneja N, Oshea J, Koteliansky V, Mootha VK. PLoS One. 2013;8(2):e55785. doi: 10.1371/journal.pone.0055785. Epub 2013 Feb 7. PubMed 23409044.
Backbone
  Vector backbone: PLEX 983
  Backbone size w/o insert (bp): 9379
  Total vector size (bp): 9002
  Modifications to backbone: THE SAME AS PLEX 970 BUT THERE IS BLASTICIDIN INSTEAD OF PUROMYCIN GENE THERE.
  Vector type: Mammalian Expression ; LENTIVIRUS
  Selectable markers: Blasticidin
Growth in bacteria
  Bacterial resistance: Ampicillin, 100 μg/mL
  Growth temperature: 37°C
  Growth strain: Stbl3
  Copy number: Low Copy
Gene/Insert
  Gene/Insert name: MICU2
  Species: H. sapiens (human)
  Insert size (bp): 1305
  GenBank ID: NM_152726
  Entrez Gene: MICU2 (a.k.a. 1110008L20Rik, EFHA1)
  Promoter: CMV
  Tag / fusion protein: V5 (C terminal on backbone)
  Cloning method: Gateway Cloning
  Sequencing primers: 5′ CUSTOM; 3′ CUSTOM
Terms and licenses: Academic/Nonprofit Terms; Industry Terms: Not Available to Industry
How to cite: pLex 983-Micu2 was a gift from Vamsi Mootha (Addgene plasmid # 50372 ; http://n2t.net/addgene:50372 ; RRID:Addgene_50372)
