[The description below was written by a language model from this plasmid's Addgene catalogue record.]
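Description:
pLex 983-Micu2 is a lentiviral mammalian expression plasmid built on the pLEX 983 backbone, which the record describes as identical to pLEX 970 except that a blasticidin resistance gene replaces the puromycin gene. It is propagated in bacteria under ampicillin selection as a low-copy plasmid, and the recombination-deficient Stbl3 strain is listed as host, a common choice for lentiviral vectors because their repeated LTR sequences are prone to rearrangement. In mammalian cells, blasticidin selects for transduced or transfected cells. No feature table is provided, so the origin of replication, the LTR and packaging elements, and the promoter driving the blasticidin marker are not stated.

The payload is the human MICU2 coding sequence (also known as EFHA1), an insert of about 1.3 kb introduced by Gateway recombination cloning. Expression is driven by the CMV promoter, a strong constitutive promoter in many mammalian cell types, and the protein is fused at its C terminus to a backbone-encoded V5 epitope tag, which allows detection or immunoprecipitation with anti-V5 antibodies. The listed total size (9002 bp) is smaller than the listed empty backbone (9379 bp). This is consistent with the Gateway reaction swapping out a larger destination cassette for the insert, although the record does not explain it.

The stated purpose is expression in mammalian cells. The associated publication identifies MICU2 as a paralog of MICU1 that resides in the mitochondrial calcium uniporter complex and regulates calcium handling. The construct therefore suits stable or transient expression of tagged MICU2 for studies of its localization, interactions and function in mitochondrial calcium uptake.
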