>Addgene plasmid #50372 | pLex 983-Micu2 | depositor partial sequence | sequence record 75214 | Micu2
ATGGCGGCGGCTGCGGGTAGCTGCGCGCGGGTGGCGGCCTGGGGCGGAAAACTGCGACGGGGGCTCGCTG
TCAGCCGACAGGCTGTGCGGAGTCCCGGCCCCTTGGCAGCGGCAGTGGCCGGCGCGGCCCTGGCAGGAGC
AGGAGCGGCCTGGCACCACAGCCGCGTCAGTGTTGCGGCGCGGGATGGCAGTTTTACAGTCTCCGCACAG
AAAAATGTTGAACATGGAATAATATATATTGGGAAACCGTCTCTTCGTAAGCAGCGCTTCATGCAGTTTT
CTTCACTCGAACATGAAGGAGAATATTATATGACACCACGAGACTTCCTCTTCTCAGTGATGTTTGAGCA
AATGGAACGTAAAACTTCAGTCAAGAAGCTGACAAAAAAGGACATCGAGGATACACTGTCAGGGATCCAA
ACAGCTGGCTGTGGATCAACTTTTTTCAGAGACCTTGGCGATAAAGGGCTAATTTCATATACCGAGTATC
TTTTCTTGCTTACAATCCTCACTAAACCCCATTCTGGATTTCATGTTGCTTTTAAAATGCTGGATACAGA
TGGTAATGAGATGATTGAAAAAAGGGAATTTTTTAAGCTGCAGAAGATCATAAGTAAACAAGATGACTTG
ATGACAGTGAAAACTAATGAAACTGGATATCAGGAAGCAATAGTGAAAGAACCTGAAATTAACACAACTC
TTCAGATGCGTTTCTTTGGAAAAAGAGGACAAAGAAAACTTCATTATAAAGAATTTCGAAGATTTATGGA
AAATTTACAAACAGAGATTCAAGAAATGGAATTCCTTCAGTTTTCTAAAGGTTTGAGTTTCATGAGAAAA
GAAGACTTTGCAGAGTGGCTACTTTTTTTCACTAACACTGAAAATAAAGATATTTATTGGAAAAATGTGA
GAGAGAAGTTGTCAGCAGGAGAGAGCATTAGTTTGGATGAATTCAAGTCATTTTGCCATTTTACAACCCA
CTTGGAAGACTTTGCTATTGCCATGCAGATGTTCAGTTTAGCTCATCGTCCTGTCAGACTAGCGGAGTTT
AAGAGAGCTGTGAAAGTAGCAACAGGACAAGAACTCTCAAACAATATTTTGGACACTGTCTTTAAGATCT
TTGATTTGGATGGTGATGAATGTCTTAGTCATGAAGAGTTTCTTGGGGTGTTAAAAAACAGAATGCATCG
AGGTTTATGGGTACCACAACATCAGAGTATACAAGAATACTGGAAGTGTGTGAAGAAAGAAAGCATTAAA
GGAGTAAAAGAAGTCTGGAAACAAGCTGGAAAAGGTCTTTTTTAA
