>Addgene plasmid #50372 | pLex 983-Micu2 | depositor partial sequence | sequence record 75215 | pLex 883 vector
CCCGGGGTTATTAATAGTAATCAATTACGGGGTCATTAGTTCATAGCCCATATATGGAGTTCCGCGTTAC
ATAACTTACGGTAAATGGCCCGCCTGGCTGACCGCCCAACGACCCCCGCCCATTGACGTCAATAATGACG
TATGTTCCCATAGTAACGCCAATAGGGACTTTCCATTGACGTCAATGGGTGGAGTATTTACGGTAAACTG
CCCACTTGGCAGTACATCAAGTGTATCATATGCCAAGTACGCCCCCTATTGACGTCAATGACGGTAAATG
GCCCGCCTGGCATTATGCCCAGTACATGACCTTATGGGACTTTCCTACTTGGCAGTACATCTACGTATTA
GTCATCGCTATTACCATGGTGATGCGGTTTTGGCAGTACATCAATGGGCGTGGATAGCGGTTTGACTCAC
GGGGATTTCCAAGTCTCCACCCCATTGACGTCAATGGGAGTTTGTTTTGGCACCAAAATCAACGGGACTT
TCCAAAATGTCGTAACAACTCCGCCCCATTGACGCAAATGGGCGGTAGGCGTGTACGGTGGGAGGTCTAT
ATAAGCAGAGCTCTCTGGCTAACTGTCGGGATCAACAAGTTTGTACAAAAAAGCTGAACGAGAAACGTAA
AATGATATAAATATCAATATATTAAATTAGATTTTGCATAAAAAACAGACTACATAATACTGTAAAACAC
AACATATCCAGTCACTATGGCGGCCGCATTAGGCACCCCAGGCTTTACACTTTATGCTTCCGGCTCGTAT
AATGTGTGGATTTTGAGTTAGGATCCGTCGAGATTTTCAGGAGCTAAGGAAGCTAAAATGGAGAAAAAAA
TCACTGGATATACCACCGTTGATATATCCCAATGGCATCGTAAAGAACATTTTGAGGCATTTCAGTCAGT
TGCTCAATGTACCTATAACCAGACCGTTCAGCTGGATATTACGGCCTTTTTAAAGACCGTAAAGAAAAAT
AAGCACAAGTTTTATCCGGCCTTTATTCACATTCTTGCCCGCCTGATGAATGCTCATCCGGAATTCCGTA
TGGCAATGAAAGACGGTGAGCTGGTGATATGGGATAGTGTTCACCCTTGTTACACCGTTTTCCATGAGCA
AACTGAAACGTTTTCATCGCTCTGGAGTGAATACCACGACGATTTCCGGCAGTTTCTACACATATATTCG
CAAGATGTGGCGTGTTACGGTGAAAACCTGGCCTATTTCCCTAAAGGGTTTATTGAGAATATGTTTTTCG
TCTCAGCCAATCCCTGGGTGAGTTTCACCAGTTTTGATTTAAACGTGGCCAATATGGACAACTTCTTCGC
CCCCGTTTTCACCATGGGCAAATATTATACGCAAGGCGACAAGGTGCTGATGCCGCTGGCGATTCAGGTT
CATCATGCCGTTTGTGATGGCTTCCATGTCGGCAGAATGCTTAATGAATTACAACAGTACTGCGATGAGT
GGCAGGGCGGGGCGTAAAGATCTGGATCCGGCTTACTAAAAGCCAGATAACAGTATGCGTATTTGCGCGC
TGATTTTTGCGGTATAAGAATATATACTGATATGTATACCCGAAGTATGTCAAAAAGAGGTATGCTATGA
AGCAGCGTATTACAGTGACAGTTGACAGCGACAGCTATCAGTTGCTCAAGGCATATATGATGTCAATATC
TCCGGTCTGGTAAGCACAACCATGCAGAATGAAGCCCGTCGTCTGCGTGCCGAACGCTGGAAAGCGGAAA
ATCAGGAAGGGATGGCTGAGGTCGCCCGGTTTATTGAAATGAACGGCTCTTTTGCTGACGAGAACAGGGG
CTGGTGAAATGCAGTTTAAGGTTTACACCTATAAAAGAGAGAGCCGTTATCGTCTGTTTGTGGATGTACA
GAGTGATATTATTGACACGCCCGGGCGACGGATGGTGATCCCCCTGGCCAGTGCACGTCTGCTGTCAGAT
AAAGTCTCCCGTGAACTTTACCCGGTGGTGCATATCGGGGATGAAAGCTGGCGCATGATGACCACCGATA
TGGCCAGTGTGCCGGTCTCCGTTATCGGGGAAGAAGTGGCTGATCTCAGCCACCGCGAAAATGACATCAA
AAACGCCATTAACCTGATGTTCTGGGGAATATAAATGTCAGGCTCCCTTATACACAGCCAGTCTGCAGGT
CGACCATAGTGACTGGATATGTTGTGTTTTACAGTATTATGTAGTCTGTTTTTTATGCAAAATCTAATTT
AATATATTGATATTTATATCATTTTACGTTTCTCGTTCAGCTTTCTTGTACAAAGTGGTTGGTAAGCCTA
TCCCTAACCCTCTCCTCGGTCTCGATTCTACGTAGTAATGAGCTAGCGCTAACCGGTGGCGCGTTAAGTC
GACAATCAACCTCTGGATTACAAAATTTGTGAAAGATTGACTGGTATTCTTAACTATGTTGCTCCTTTTA
CGCTATGTGGATACGCTGCTTTAATGCCTTTGTATCATGCTATTGCTTCCCGTATGGCTTTCATTTTCTC
CTCCTTGTATAAATCCTGGTTGCTGTCTCTTTATGAGGAGTTGTGGCCCGTTGTCAGGCAACGTGGCGTG
GTGTGCACTGTGTTTGCTGACGCAACCCCCACTGGTTGGGGCATTGCCACCACCTGTCAGCTCCTTTCCG
GGACTTTCGCTTTCCCCCTCCCTATTGCCACGGCGGAACTCATCGCCGCCTGCCTTGCCCGCTGCTGGAC
AGGGGCTCGGCTGTTGGGCACTGACAATTCCGTGGTGTTGTCGGGGAAATCATCGTCCTTTCCTTGGCTG
CTCGCCTGTGTTGCCACCTGGATTCTGCGCGGGACGTCCTTCTGCTACGTCCCTTCGGCCCTCAATCCAG
CGGACCTTCCTTCCCGCGGCCTGCTGCCGGCTCTGCGGCCTCTTCCGCGTCTTCGCCTTCGCCCTCAGAC
GAGTCGGATCTCCCTTTGGGCCGCCTCCCCGCGTCGACTTTAAGACCAATGACTTACAAGGCAGCTGTAG
ATCTTAGCCACTTTTTAAAAGAAAAGGGGGGACTGGAAGGGCTAATTCACTCCCAACGAAGACAAGATCT
GCTTTTTGCTTGTACTGGGTCTCTCTGGTTAGACCAGATCTGAGCCTGGGAGCTCTCTGGCTAACTAGGG
AACCCACTGCTTAAGCCTCAATAAAGCTTGCCTTGAGTGCTTCAAGTAGTGTGTGCCCGTCTGTTGTGTG
ACTCTGGTAACTAGAGATCCCTCAGACCCTTTTAGTCAGTGTGGAAAATCTCTAGCAGTACGTATAGTAG
TTCATGTCATCTTATTATTCAGTATTTATAACTTGCAAAGAAATGAATATCAGAGAGTGAGAGGAACTTG
TTTATTGCAGCTTATAATGGTTACAAATAAAGCAATAGCATCACAAATTTCACAAATAAAGCATTTTTTT
CACTGCATTCTAGTTGTGGTTTGTCCAAACTCATCAATGTATCTTATCATGTCTGGCTCTAGCTATCCCG
CCCCTAACTCCGCCCATCCCGCCCCTAACTCCGCCCAGTTCCGCCCATTCTCCGCCCCATGGCTGACTAA
TTTTTTTTATTTATGCAGAGGCCGAGGCCGCCTCGGCCTCTGAGCTATTCCAGAAGTAGTGAGGAGGCTT
TTTTGGAGGCCTAGGGACGTACCCAATTCGCCCTATAGTGAGTCGTATTACGCGCGCTCACTGGCCGTCG
TTTTACAACGTCGTGACTGGGAAAACCCTGGCGTTACCCAACTTAATCGCCTTGCAGCACATCCCCCTTT
CGCCAGCTGGCGTAATAGCGAAGAGGCCCGCACCGATCGCCCTTCCCAACAGTTGCGCAGCCTGAATGGC
GAATGGG
[124 nt withheld, positions 3858-3981]
C
[91 nt withheld, positions 3983-4073]
A
[49 nt withheld, positions 4075-4123]
CCTTTGACGTTGGAGTCCACGTTCTTT
[37 nt withheld, positions 4151-4187]
ACCCTATCTCGGTCTATTCTTTTGATTTATAAGGGATTTTGCCGATTTCGGCCTATTGGTTAAAAAATGA
GCTGATTTAACAAAAATTTAACGCGAATTTTAACAAAATATTAACGCTTACAATTTAGGTGGCACTTTTC
GGGGAAATGTGCGCGGAACCCCTATTTGTTTATTTTTCTAAATACATTCAAATATGTATCCGCTCATGAG
ACAATAACCCTGATAAATGCTTCAATAATATTGAAAAAGGAAGAGTATGAGTATTCAACATTTCCGTGTC
GCCCTTATTCCCTTTTTTGCGGCATTTTGCCTTCCTGTTTTTGCTCACCCAGAAACGCTGGTGAAAGTAA
AAGATGCTGAAGATCAGTTGGGTGCACGAGTGGGTTACATCGAACTGGATCTCAACAGCGGTAAGATCCT
TGAGAGTTTTCGCCCCGAAGAACGTTTTCCAATGATGAGCACTTTTAAAGTTCTGCTATGTGGCGCGGTA
TTATCCCGTATTGACGCCGGGCAAGAGCAACTCGGTCGCCGCATACACTATTCTCAGAATGACTTGGTTG
AGTACTCACCAGTCACAGAAAAGCATCTTACGGATGGCATGACAGTAAGAGAATTATGCAGTGCTGCCAT
AACCATGAGTGATAACACTGCGGCCAACTTACTTCTGACAACGATCGGAGGACCGAAGGAGCTAACCGCT
TTTTTGCACAACATGGGGGATCATGTAACTCGCCTTGATCGTTGGGAACCGGAGCTGAATGAAGCCATAC
CAAACGACGAGCGTGACACCACGATGCCTGTAGCAATGGCAACAACGTTGCGCAAACTATTAACTGGCGA
ACTACTTACTCTAGCTTCCCGGCAACAATTAATAGACTGGATGGAGGCGGATAAAGTTGCAGGACCACTT
CTGCGCTCGGCCCTTCCGGCTGGCTGGTTTATTGCTGATAAATCTGGAGCCGGTGAGCGTGGGTCTCGCG
GTATCATTGCAGCACTGGGGCCAGATGGTAAGCCCTCCCGTATCGTAGTTATCTACACGACGGGGAGTCA
GGCAACTATGGATGAACGAAATAGACAGATCGCTGAGATAGGTGCCTCACTGATTAAGCATTGGTAACTG
TCAGACCAAGTTTACTCATATATACTTTAGATTGATTTAAAACTTCATTTTTAATTTAAAAGGATCTAGG
TGAAGATCCTTTTTGATAATCTCATGACCAAAATCCCTTAACGTGAGTTTTCGTTCCACTGAGCGTCAGA
CCCCGTAGAAAAGATCAAAGGATCTTCTTGAGATCCTTTTTTTCTGCGCGTAATCTGCTGCTTGCAAACA
AAAAAACCACCGCTACCAGCGGTGGTTTGTTTGCCGGATCAAGAGCTACCAACTCTTTTTCCGAAGGTAA
CTGGCTTCAGCAGAGCGCAGATACCAAATACTGTTCTTCTAGTGTAGCCGTAGTTAGGCCACCACTTCAA
GAACTCTGTAGCACCGCCTACATACCTCGCTCTGCTAATCCTGTTACCAGTGGCTGCTGCCAGTGGCGAT
AAGTCGTGTCTTACCGGGTTGGACTCAAGACGATAGTTACCGGATAAGGCGCAGCGGTCGGGCTGAACGG
GGGGTTCGTGCACACAGCCCAGCTTGGAGCGAACGACCTACACCGAACTGAGATACCTACAGCGTGAGCT
ATGAGAAAGCGCCACGCTTCCCGAAGGGAGAAAGGCGGACAGGTATCCGGTAAGCGGCAGGGTCGGAACA
GGAGAGCGCACGAGGGAGCTTCCAGGGGGAAACGCCTGGTATCTTTATAGTCCTGTCGGGTTTCGCCACC
TCTGACTTGAGCGTCGATTTTTGTGATGCTCGTCAGGGGGGCGGAGCCTATGGAAAAACGCCAGCAACGC
GGCCTTTTTACGGTTCCTGGCCTTTTGCTGGCCTTTTGCTCACATGTTCTTTCCTGCGTTATCCCCTGAT
TCTGTGGATAACCGTATTACCGCCTTTGAGTGAGCTGATACCGCTCGCCGCAGCCGAACGACCGAGCGCA
GCGAGTCAGTGAGCGAGGAAGCGGAAGAGCGCCCAATACGCAAACCGCCTCTCCCCGCGCGTTGGCCGAT
TCATTAATGCAGCTGGCACGACAGGTTTCCCGACTGGAAAGCGGGCAGTGAGCGCAACGCAATTAATGTG
AGTTAGCTCACTCATTAGGCACCCCAGGCTTTACACTTTATGCTTCCGGCTCGTATGTTGTGTGGAATTG
TGAGCGGATAACAATTTCACACAGGAAACAGCTATGACCATGATTACGCCAAGCGCGCAATTAACCCTCA
CTAAAGGGAACAAAAGCTGGAGCTGCAAGCTTAATGTAGTCTTATGCAATACTCTTGTAGTCTTGCAACA
TGGTAACGATGAGTTAGCAACATGCCTTACAAGGAGAGAAAAAGCACCGTGCATGCCGATTGGTGGAAGT
AAGGTGGTACGATCGTGCCTTATTAGGAAGGCAACAGACGGGTCTGACATGGATTGGACGAACCACTGAA
TTGCCGCATTGCAGAGATATTGTATTTAAGTGCCTAGCTCGATACATAAACGGGTCTCTCTGGTTAGACC
AGATCTGAGCCTGGGAGCTCTCTGGCTAACTAGGGAACCCACTGCTTAAGCCTCAATAAAGCTTGCCTTG
AGTGCTTCAAGTAGTGTGTGCCCGTCTGTTGTGTGACTCTGGTAACTAGAGATCCCTCAGACCCTTTTAG
TCAGTGTGGAAAATCTCTAGCAGTGGCGCCCGAACAGGGACTTGAAAGCGAAAGGGAAACCAGAGGAGCT
CTCTCGACGCAGGACTCGGCTTGCTGAAGCGCGCACGGCAAGAGGCGAGGGGCGGCGACTGGTGAGTACG
CCAAAAATTTTGACTAGCGGAGGCTAGAAGGAGAGAGATGGGTGCGAGAGCGTCAGTATTAAGCGGGGGA
GAATTAGATCGCGATGGGAAAAAATTCGGTTAAGGCCAGGGGGAAAGAAAAAATATAAATTAAAACATAT
AGTATGGGCAAGCAGGGAGCTAGAACGATTCGCAGTTAATCCTGGCCTGTTAGAAACATCAGAAGGCTGT
AGACAAATACTGGGACAGCTACAACCATCCCTTCAGACAGGATCAGAAGAACTTAGATCATTATATAATA
CAGTAGCAACCCTCTATTGTGTGCATCAAAGGATAGAGATAAAAGACACCAAGGAAGCTTTAGACAAGAT
AGAGGAAGAGCAAAACAAAAGTAAGACCACCGCACAGCAAGCGGCCGCTGATCTTCAGACCTGGAGGAGG
AGATATGAGGGACAATTGGAGAAGTGAATTATATAAATATAAAGTAGTAAAAATTGAACCATTAGGAGTA
GCACCCACCAAGGCAAAGAGAAGAGTGGTGCAGAGAGAAAAAAGAGCAGTGGGAATAGGAGCTTTGTTCC
TTGGGTTCTTGGGAGCAGCAGGAAGCACTATGGGCGCAGCGTCAATGACGCTGACGGTACAGGCCAGACA
ATTATTGTCTGGTATAGTGCAGCAGCAGAACAATTTGCTGAGGGCTATTGAGGCGCAACAGCATCTGTTG
CAACTCACAGTCTGGGGCATCAAGCAGCTCCAGGCAAGAATCCTGGCTGTGGAAAGATACCTAAAGGATC
AACAGCTCCTGGGGATTTGGGGTTGCTCTGGAAAACTCATTTGCACCACTGCTGTGCCTTGGAATGCTAG
TTGGAGTAATAAATCTCTGGAACAGATTTGGAATCACACGACCTGGATGGAGTGGGACAGAGAAATTAAC
AATTACACAAGCTTAATACACTCCTTAATTGAAGAATCGCAAAACCAGCAAGAAAAGAATGAACAAGAAT
TATTGGAATTAGATAAATGGGCAAGTTTGTGGAATTGGTTTAACATAACAAATTGGCTGTGGTATATAAA
ATTATTCATAATGATAGTAGGAGGCTTGGTAGGTTTAAGAATAGTTTTTGCTGTACTTTCTATAGTGAAT
AGAGTTAGGCAGGGATATTCACCATTATCGTTTCAGACCCACCTCCCAACCCCGAGGGGACCCTTGCGCC
TTTTCCAAGGCAGCCCTGGGTTTGCGCAGGGACGCGGCTGCTCTGGGCGTGGTTCCGGGAAACGCAGCGG
CGCCGACCCTGGGTCTCGCACATTCTTCACGTCCGTTCGCAGCGTCACCCGGATCTTCGCCGCTACCCTT
GTGGGCCCCCCGGCGACGCTTCCTGCTCCGCCCCTAAGTCGGGAAGGTTCCTTGCGGTTCGCGGCGTGCC
GGACGTGACAAACGGAAGCCGCACGTCTCACTAGTACCCTCGCAGACGGACAGCGCCAGGGAGCAATGGC
AGCGCGCCGACCGCGATGGGCTGTGGCCAATAGCGGCTGCTCAGCAGGGCGCGCCGAGAGCAGCGGCCGG
GAAGGGGCGGTGCGGGAGGCGGGGTGTGGGGCGGTAGTGTGGGCCCTGTTCCTGCCCGCGCGGTGTTCCG
CATTCTGCAAGCCTCCGGAGCGCACGTCGGCAGTCGGCTCCCTCGTTGACCGAATCACCGACCTCTCTCC
CCAGGGGGTACCACCATGGCCAAGCCTTTGTCTCAAGAAGAATCCACCCTCATTGAAAGAGCAACGGCTA
CAATCAACAGCATCCCCATCTCTGAAGACTACAGCGTCGCCAGCGCAGCTCTCTCTAGCGACGGCCGCAT
CTTCACTGGTGTCAATGTATATCATTTTACTGGGGGACCTTGTGCAGAACTCGTGGTGCTGGGCACTGCT
GCTGCTGCGGCAGCTGGCAACCTGACTTGTATCGTCGCGATCGGAAATGAGAACAGGGGCATCTTGAGCC
CCTGCGGACGGTGCCGACAGGTGCTTCTCGATCTGCATCCTGGGATCAAAGCCATAGTGAAGGACAGTGA
TGGACAGCCGACGGCAGTTGGGATTCGTGAATTGCTGCCCTCTGGTTATGTGTGGGAGGGCCTGCAGCTG
CAGTAGTAAGAATTCTAGATCTTGAGACAAATGGCAGTATTCATCCACAATTTTAAAAGAAAAGGGGGGA
TTGGGGGGTACAGTGCAGGGGAAAGAATAGTAGACATAATAGCAACAGACATACAAACTAAAGAATTACA
AAAACAAATTACAAAAATTCAAAATTTTCGGGTTTATTACAGGGACAGCAGAGATCCACTTTGGCGCCGG
CTCGAGGGGG
