>Addgene plasmid #50372 | pLex 983-Micu2 | addgene partial sequence | sequence record 77446 | WPRE-R 5'-CATAGCGTAAAAGGAGCAACA-3'
CTACGTAGAATCGAGACCGAGGAGAGGGTTAGGGATAGGCTTACCAACCACTTTGTACAAGAAAGCTGGG
TCAAAAAGACCTTTTCCAGCTTGTTTCCAGACTTCTTTTACTCCTTTAATGCTTTCTTTCTTCACACACT
TCCAGTATTCTTGTATACTCTGATGTTGTGGTACCCATAAACCTCGATGCATTCTGTTTTTTAACACCCC
AAGAAACTCTTCATGACTAAGACATTCATCACCATCCAAATCAAAGATCTTAAAGACAGTGTCCAAAATA
TTGTTTGAGAGTTCTTGTCCTGTTGCTACTTTCACAGCTCTCTTAAACTCCGCTAGTCTGACAGGACGAT
GAGCTAAACTGAACATCTGCATGGCAATAGCAAAGTCTTCCAAGTGGGTTGTAAAATGGCAAAATGACTT
GAATTCATCCAAACTAATGCTCTCTCCTGCTGACAACTTCTCTCTCACATTTTTCCAATAAATATCTTTA
TTTTCAGTGTTAGTGAAAAAAAGTAGCCACTCTGCAAAGTCTTCTTTTCTCATGAAACTCAAACCTTTAG
AAAACTGAAGGAATTCCATTTCTTGAATCTCTGTTTGTAAATTTTCCATAAATCTTCGAAATTCTTTATA
ATGAAGTTTTCTTTGTCCTCTTTTTCCAAAGAAACGCATCTGAAGAGTTGTGTTAATTTCAGGTTCTTTC
ACTATTGCTTCCTGATATCCAGTTTCATTAGTTTTCACTGTCATCAAGTCATCTTGTTTACTTATGATCT
TCTGCAGCTTAAAAAATTCCCTTTTTTCAATCATCTCATTACCATCTGTATCCAGCATTTTAAAAGCAAC
ATGAAATC
