>Addgene plasmid #50372 | pLex 983-Micu2 | addgene partial sequence | sequence record 77448 | hPGK-F 5'-GTGTTCCGCATTCTGCAAG-3'
GAATCACCGACCTCTCTCCCCAGGGGGTACCACCATGGCCAAGCCTTTGTCTCAAGAAGAATCCACCCTC
ATTGAAAGAGCAACGGCTACAATCAACAGCATCCCCATCTCTGAAGACTACAGCGTCGCCAGCGCAGCTC
TCTCTAGCGACGGCCGCATCTTCACTGGTGTCAATGTATATCATTTTACTGGGGGACCTTGTGCAGAACT
CGTGGTGCTGGGCACTGCTGCTGCTGCGGCAGCTGGCAACCTGACTTGTATCGTCGCGATCGGAAATGAG
AACAGGGGCATCTTGAGCCCCTGCGGACGGTGCCGACAGGTGCTTCTCGATCTGCATCCTGGGATCAAAG
CCATAGTGAAGGACAGTGATGGACAGCCGACGGCAGTTGGGATTCGTGAATTGCTGCCCTCTGGTTATGT
GTGGGAGGGCCTGCAGCTGCAGTAGTAAGAATTCTAGATCTTGAGACAAATGGCAGTATTCATCCACAAT
TTTAAAAGAAAAGGGGGGATTGGGGGGTACAGTGCAGGGGAAAGAATAGTAGACATAATAGCAACAGACA
TACAAACTAAAGAATTACAAAAACAAATTACAAAAATTCAAAATTTTCGGGTTTATTACAGGGACAGCAG
AGATCCACTTTGGCGCCGGCTCGAGGGGGCCCGGGGTTATTAATAGTAATCAATTACGGGGTCATTAGTT
CATAGCCCATATATGGAGTTCCGCGTTACATAACTTACGGTAAATGGCCCGCCTGGCTGACCGCCCAACG
ACCCCCGCCCATTGACGTCAATAATGACGTATGTTCCCATAGTAACGCCAATAGGGACTTTCCATTGACG
TCAATGGGTGGAGTATTTACGGTAAACTGCCCACTTGGCAGTACATCAAGTGTATCATATGCCAAGTACG
CCCCCTATTGACGT
